>Addgene plasmid #58169 | Clover-mRuby2-FRET-10 | addgene full sequence | sequence record 200604 | Addgene NGS Result
CGTTACATAACTTACGGTAAATGGCCCGCCTGGCTGACCGCCCAACGACCCCCGCCCATTGACGTCAATA
ATGACGTATGTTCCCATAGTAACGCCAATAGGGACTTTCCATTGACGTCAATGGGTGGAGTATTTACGGT
AAACTGCCCACTTGGCAGTACATCAAGTGTATCATATGCCAAGTACGCCCCCTATTGACGTCAATGACGG
TAAATGGCCCGCCTGGCATTATGCCCAGTACATGACCTTATGGGACTTTCCTACTTGGCAGTACATCTAC
GTATTAGTCATCGCTATTACCATGGTGATGCGGTTTTGGCAGTACATCAATGGGCGTGGATAGCGGTTTG
ACTCACGGGGATTTCCAAGTCTCCACCCCATTGACGTCAATGGGAGTTTGTTTTGGCACCAAAATCAACG
GGACTTTCCAAAATGTCGTAACAACTCCGCCCCATTGACGCAAATGGGCGGTAGGCGTGTACGGTGGGAG
GTCTATATAAGCAGAGCTGGTTTAGTGAACCGTCAGATCCGCTAGCCACCATGGTGTCTAAGGGCGAAGA
GCTGATCAAGGAAAATATGCGTATGAAGGTGGTCATGGAAGGTTCGGTCAACGGCCACCAATTCAAATGC
ACAGGTGAAGGAGAAGGCAATCCGTACATGGGAACTCAAACCATGAGGATCAAAGTCATCGAGGGAGGAC
CCCTGCCATTTGCCTTTGACATTCTTGCCACGTCGTTCATGTATGGCAGCCGTACTTTTATCAAGTACCC
GAAAGGCATTCCTGATTTCTTTAAACAGTCCTTTCCTGAGGGTTTTACTTGGGAAAGAGTTACGAGATAC
GAAGATGGTGGAGTCGTCACCGTCATGCAGGACACCAGCCTTGAGGATGGCTGTCTCGTTTACCACGTCC
AAGTCAGAGGGGTAAACTTTCCCTCCAATGGTCCCGTGATGCAGAAGAAGACCAAGGGTTGGGAGCCTAA
TACAGAGATGATGTATCCAGCAGATGGTGGTCTGAGGGGATACACTCATATGGCACTGAAAGTTGATGGT
GGTGGCCATCTGTCTTGCTCTTTCGTAACAACTTACAGGTCAAAAAAGACCGTCGGGAACATCAAGATGC
CCGGTATCCATGCCGTTGATCACCGCCTGGAAAGGTTAGAGGAAAGTGACAATGAAATGTTCGTAGTACA
ACGCGAACACGCAGTTGCCAAGTTCGCCGGGCTTGGTGGTGGGATGGACGAGCTGTACAAGTCCGGACTC
AGATCCCCACCGGTCGCCACCATGGTGAGCAAGGGCGAGGAGCTGTTCACCGGGGTGGTGCCCATCCTGG
TCGAGCTGGACGGCGACGTAAACGGCCACAAGTTCAGCGTCCGCGGCGAGGGCGAGGGCGATGCCACCAA
CGGCAAGCTGACCCTGAAGTTCATCTGCACCACCGGCAAGCTGCCCGTGCCCTGGCCCACCCTCGTGACC
ACCTTCGGCTACGGCGTGGCCTGCTTCAGCCGCTACCCCGACCACATGAAGCAGCACGACTTCTTCAAGT
CCGCCATGCCCGAAGGCTACGTCCAGGAGCGCACCATCTCTTTCAAGGACGACGGTACCTACAAGACCCG
CGCCGAGGTGAAGTTCGAGGGCGACACCCTGGTGAACCGCATCGAGCTGAAGGGCATCGACTTCAAGGAG
GACGGCAACATCCTGGGGCACAAGCTGGAGTACAACTTCAACAGCCACAACGTCTATATCACGGCCGACA
AGCAGAAGAACGGCATCAAGGCTAACTTCAAGATCCGCCACAACGTTGAGGACGGCAGCGTGCAGCTCGC
CGACCACTACCAGCAGAACACCCCCATCGGCGACGGCCCCGTGCTGCTGCCCGACAACCACTACCTGAGC
CATCAGTCCGCCCTGAGCAAAGACCCCAACGAGAAGCGCGATCACATGGTCCTGCTGGAGTTCGTGACCG
CCGCCGGGATCACTCTCGGCATGGACGAGCTGTACAAGTAAGCGGCCGCGACTCTAGATCATAATCAGCC
ATACCACATTTGTAGAGGTTTTACTTGCTTTAAAAAACCTCCCACACCTCCCCCTGAACCTGAAACATAA
AATGAATGCAATTGTTGTTGTTAACTTGTTTATTGCAGCTTATAATGGTTACAAATAAAGCAATAGCATC
ACAAATTTCACAAATAAAGCATTTTTTTCACTGCATTCTAGTTGTGGTTTGTCCAAACTCATCAATGTAT
CTTAAGGCGTAAATTGTAAGCGTTAATATTTTGTTAAAATTCGCGTTAAATTTTTGTTAAATCAGCTCAT
TTTTTAACCAATAGGCCGAAATCGGCAAAATCCCTTATAAATCAAAAGAATAGACCGAGATAGGGT
[37 nt withheld, positions 2377-2413]
AAAGAACGTGGACTCCAACGTCAAAGG
[49 nt withheld, positions 2441-2489]
T
[91 nt withheld, positions 2491-2581]
G
[124 nt withheld, positions 2583-2706]
CAGGTGGCACTTTTCGGGGAAATGTGCGCGGAACCCCTATTTGTTTATTTTTCTAAATACATTCAAATAT
GTATCCGCTCATGAGACAATAACCCTGATAAATGCTTCAATAATATTGAAAAAGGAAGAGTCCTGAGGCG
GAAAGAACCAGCTGTGGAATGTGTGTCAGTTAGGGTGTGGAAAGTCCCCAGGCTCCCCAGCAGGCAGAAG
TATGCAAAGCATGCATCTCAATTAGTCAGCAACCAGGTGTGGAAAGTCCCCAGGCTCCCCAGCAGGCAGA
AGTATGCAAAGCATGCATCTCAATTAGTCAGCAACCATAGTCCCGCCCCTAACTCCGCCCATCCCGCCCC
TAACTCCGCCCAGTTCCGCCCATTCTCCGCCCCATGGCTGACTAATTTTTTTTATTTATGCAGAGGCCGA
GGCCGCCTCGGCCTCTGAGCTATTCCAGAAGTAGTGAGGAGGCTTTTTTGGAGGCCTAGGCTTTTGCAAA
GATCGATCAAGAGACAGGATGAGGATCGTTTCGCATGATTGAACAAGATGGATTGCACGCAGGTTCTCCG
GCCGCTTGGGTGGAGAGGCTATTCGGCTATGACTGGGCACAACAGACAATCGGCTGCTCTGATGCCGCCG
TGTTCCGGCTGTCAGCGCAGGGGCGCCCGGTTCTTTTTGTCAAGACCGACCTGTCCGGTGCCCTGAATGA
ACTGCAAGACGAGGCAGCGCGGCTATCGTGGCTGGCCACGACGGGCGTTCCTTGCGCAGCTGTGCTCGAC
GTTGTCACTGAAGCGGGAAGGGACTGGCTGCTATTGGGCGAAGTGCCGGGGCAGGATCTCCTGTCATCTC
ACCTTGCTCCTGCCGAGAAAGTATCCATCATGGCTGATGCAATGCGGCGGCTGCATACGCTTGATCCGGC
TACCTGCCCATTCGACCACCAAGCGAAACATCGCATCGAGCGAGCACGTACTCGGATGGAAGCCGGTCTT
GTCGATCAGGATGATCTGGACGAAGAGCATCAGGGGCTCGCGCCAGCCGAACTGTTCGCCAGGCTCAAGG
CGAGCATGCCCGACGGCGAGGATCTCGTCGTGACCCATGGCGATGCCTGCTTGCCGAATATCATGGTGGA
AAATGGCCGCTTTTCTGGATTCATCGACTGTGGCCGGCTGGGTGTGGCGGACCGCTATCAGGACATAGCG
TTGGCTACCCGTGATATTGCTGAAGAGCTTGGCGGCGAATGGGCTGACCGCTTCCTCGTGCTTTACGGTA
TCGCCGCTCCCGATTCGCAGCGCATCGCCTTCTATCGCCTTCTTGACGAGTTCTTCTGAGCGGGACTCTG
GGGTTCGAAATGACCGACCAAGCGACGCCCAACCTGCCATCACGAGATTTCGATTCCACCGCCGCCTTCT
ATGAAAGGTTGGGCTTCGGAATCGTTTTCCGGGACGCCGGCTGGATGATCCTCCAGCGCGGGGATCTCAT
GCTGGAGTTCTTCGCCCACCCTAGGGGGAGGCTAACTGAAACACGGAAGGAGACAATACCGGAAGGAACC
CGCGCTATGACGGCAATAAAAAGACAGAATAAAACGCACGGTGTTGGGTCGTTTGTTCATAAACGCGGGG
TTCGGTCCCAGGGCTGGCACTCTGTCGATACCCCACCGAGACCCCATTGGGGCCAATACGCCCGCGTTTC
TTCCTTTTCCCCACCCCACCCCCCAAGTTCGGGTGAAGGCCCAGGGCTCGCAGCCAACGTCGGGGCGGCA
GGCCCTGCCATAGCCTCAGGTTACTCATATATACTTTAGATTGATTTAAAACTTCATTTTTAATTTAAAA
GGATCTAGGTGAAGATCCTTTTTGATAATCTCATGACCAAAATCCCTTAACGTGAGTTTTCGTTCCACTG
AGCGTCAGACCCCGTAGAAAAGATCAAAGGATCTTCTTGAGATCCTTTTTTTCTGCGCGTAATCTGCTGC
TTGCAAACAAAAAAACCACCGCTACCAGCGGTGGTTTGTTTGCCGGATCAAGAGCTACCAACTCTTTTTC
CGAAGGTAACTGGCTTCAGCAGAGCGCAGATACCAAATACTGTTCTTCTAGTGTAGCCGTAGTTAGGCCA
CCACTTCAAGAACTCTGTAGCACCGCCTACATACCTCGCTCTGCTAATCCTGTTACCAGTGGCTGCTGCC
AGTGGCGATAAGTCGTGTCTTACCGGGTTGGACTCAAGACGATAGTTACCGGATAAGGCGCAGCGGTCGG
GCTGAACGGGGGGTTCGTGCACACAGCCCAGCTTGGAGCGAACGACCTACACCGAACTGAGATACCTACA
GCGTGAGCTATGAGAAAGCGCCACGCTTCCCGAAGGGAGAAAGGCGGACAGGTATCCGGTAAGCGGCAGG
GTCGGAACAGGAGAGCGCACGAGGGAGCTTCCAGGGGGAAACGCCTGGTATCTTTATAGTCCTGTCGGGT
TTCGCCACCTCTGACTTGAGCGTCGATTTTTGTGATGCTCGTCAGGGGGGCGGAGCCTATGGAAAAACGC
CAGCAACGCGGCCTTTTTACGGTTCCTGGCCTTTTGCTGGCCTTTTGCTCACATGTTCTTTCCTGCGTTA
TCCCCTGATTCTGTGGATAACCGTATTACCGCCATGCATTAGTTATTAATAGTAATCAATTACGGGGTCA
TTAGTTCATAGCCCATATATGGAGTTCCG
Features (pLannotate 1.2.2; 15 found; start..end, strand, type, name):
      1..304     +  enhancer       CMV enhancer: human cytomegalovirus immediate early enhancer
    305..508     +  promoter       CMV promoter: human cytomegalovirus (CMV) immediate early promoter
    541..1251    +  CDS            mRuby2: mRuby2 is a basic (constitutively fluorescent) red fluorescent protein published in 2012, derived from Entacmaea quadricolor. It has moderate acid sensitivity.
   1282..2001    +  CDS            mClover2: monomeric derivative of the bright green-yellow fluorescent protein Clover mammalian codon-optimized
   2017..2100    +  CDS            large T antigen (fragment): large T antigen from SV40 (simian virus 40)
   2123..2244    +  polyA_signal   SV40 poly(A) signal: SV40 polyadenylation signal
   2278..2706    -  rep_origin     f1 ori (sequence partly withheld): f1 bacteriophage origin of replication; arrow indicates direction of (+) strand synthesis
   2733..2837    +  promoter       AmpR promoter: bla
   2839..3196    +  promoter       SV40 promoter: SV40 enhancer and early promoter
   3231..4025    +  CDS            NeoR/KanR: aminoglycoside phosphotransferase from Tn5; aph(3')-II (or nptII); confers resistance to neomycin, kanamycin, and G418 (Geneticin®)
   4046..4198    +  CDS            ble (fragment): BLE_KLEPN - Experimental evidence at protein level: Swiss-Prot protein existence level 1. Binding protein with a strong affinity to the bleomycin family of antibiotics. Binds to CL990; an antimitotic-antibiotic compound. From Klebsiella pneumoniae.
   4257..4304    +  polyA_signal   HSV TK poly(A) signal: herpes simplex virus thymidine kinase polyadenylation signal (Cole and Stacy, 1985)
   4395..4411    -  polyA_signal   bGH poly(A) signal (fragment): bovine growth hormone polyadenylation signal
   4633..5221    +  rep_origin     ori: high-copy-number ColE1/pMB1/pBR322/pUC origin of replication
   5336..5395    +  enhancer       CMV enhancer (fragment): human cytomegalovirus immediate early enhancer
