[The description below was written by a language model from this plasmid's Addgene catalogue record and pLannotate feature annotations shown in this document.]
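Description:
Clover-mRuby2-FRET-10 is a 5,395 nt mammalian expression plasmid encoding a tandem fusion of two fluorescent proteins, intended as a cytosolic FRET construct for live or fixed cells. The catalogue lists the backbone as unknown and records no separate insert. The feature table shows a layout typical of CMV-driven fluorescent protein vectors. These features include a high-copy ColE1/pUC-type origin for propagation in E. coli, an f1 origin, and a single NeoR/KanR (Tn5 aminoglycoside phosphotransferase) gene. That gene is placed behind both a bacterial bla promoter and the SV40 enhancer/early promoter and is followed by the HSV TK polyadenylation signal. This dual-promoter arrangement lets the one marker confer kanamycin resistance in bacteria and G418 resistance in transfected mammalian cells.

The expression cassette uses the human CMV immediate early enhancer and promoter to drive an mRuby2 coding sequence, followed after a gap of about 30 nt by a Clover-type green-yellow protein, which the software annotates as mClover2. The gap is consistent with a short peptide linker, and the "10" in the name may refer to a ten-residue linker, although the record does not say so. The cassette ends with the SV40 poly(A) signal. In this pair Clover acts as the FRET donor and mRuby2 as the red acceptor, so holding them close together in one polypeptide should give constitutive energy transfer. Such fusions are commonly used as positive controls or calibration standards for FRET imaging, and no targeting sequence is annotated, in keeping with the stated cytosolic localization. The short large T antigen, ble and bGH poly(A) fragments are probably partial matches to flanking vector sequence rather than functional elements.
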