Addgene plasmid #58169: Clover-mRuby2-FRET-10
Purpose: (Empty Backbone) Localization: Cytosolic FRET, Excitation: , Emission
Depositing lab: Michael Davidson. Depositing organization: Florida State University, Tallahassee.
Backbone
  Vector backbone: Unknown
  Vector type: Mammalian Expression
  Selectable markers: Neomycin (select with G418)
  Tag / fusion protein: Clover (C terminal on insert); mRuby2 (N terminal on insert)
Growth in bacteria
  Bacterial resistance: Kanamycin, 50 μg/mL
  Growth temperature: 37°C
  Growth strain: DH5alpha
  Copy number: High Copy
Gene/Insert
  Gene/Insert name: None
  Tag / fusion protein: Clover (C terminal on insert); mRuby2 (N terminal on insert)
Terms and licenses: Academic/Nonprofit Terms; Industry Terms
Depositor comments: FRET Indicator - Live and Fixed Cells.
How to cite: Clover-mRuby2-FRET-10 was a gift from Michael Davidson (Addgene plasmid # 58169 ; http://n2t.net/addgene:58169 ; RRID:Addgene_58169)
