>Addgene plasmid #58169 | Clover-mRuby2-FRET-10 | addgene partial sequence | sequence record 115067 | CMV-F 5'-CGCAAATGGGCGGTAGGCGTG-3'
ACCGTCAGATCCGCTAGCCACCATGGTGTCTAAGGGCGAAGAGCTGATCAAGGAAAATATGCGTATGAAG
GTGGTCATGGAAGGTTCGGTCAACGGCCACCAATTCAAATGCACAGGTGAAGGAGAAGGCAATCCGTACA
TGGGAACTCAAACCATGAGGATCAAAGTCATCGAGGGAGGACCCCTGCCATTTGCCTTTGACATTCTTGC
CACGTCGTTCATGTATGGCAGCCGTACTTTTATCAAGTACCCGAAAGGCATTCCTGATTTCTTTAAACAG
TCCTTTCCTGAGGGTTTTACTTGGGAAAGAGTTACGAGATACGAAGATGGTGGAGTCGTCACCGTCATGC
AGGACACCAGCCTTGAGGATGGCTGTCTCGTTTACCACGTCCAAGTCAGAGGGGTAAACTTTCCCTCCAA
TGGTCCCGTGATGCAGAAGAAGACCAAGGGTTGGGAGCCTAATACAGAGATGATGTATCCAGCAGATGGT
GGTCTGAGGGGATACACTCATATGGCACTGAAAGTTGATGGTGGTGGCCATCTGTCTTGCTCTTTCGTAA
CAACTTACAGGTCAAAAAAGACCGTCGGGAACATCAAGATGCCCGGTATCCATGCCGTTGATCACCGCCT
GGAAAGGTTAGAGGAAAGTGACAATGAAATGTTCGTAGTACAACGCGAACACGCAGTTGCCAAGTTCGCC
GGGCTTGGTGGTGGGATGGACGAGCTGTACAAGTCCGGACTCAGATCCCCACCGGTCGCCACCATGGTGA
GCAAGGGCGAGGAGCTGTTCACCGGGGTGGTGCCCATCCTGGTCGAGCTGGACGG
