>Addgene plasmid #58169 | Clover-mRuby2-FRET-10 | addgene partial sequence | sequence record 115068 | SV40pA-R 5'-GAAATTTGTGATGCTATTGC-3'
TAACAACAACAATTGCATTCATTTTATGTTTCAGGTTCAGGGGGAGGTGTGGGAGGTTTTTTAAAGCAAG
TAAAACCTCTACAAATGTGGTATGGCTGATTATGATCTAGAGTCGCGGCCGCTTACTTGTACAGCTCGTC
CATGCCGAGAGTGATCCCGGCGGCGGTCACGAACTCCAGCAGGACCATGTGATCGCGCTTCTCGTTGGGG
TCTTTGCTCAGGGCGGACTGATGGCTCAGGTAGTGGTTGTCGGGCAGCAGCACGGGGCCGTCGCCGATGG
GGGTGTTCTGCTGGTAGTGGTCGGCGAGCTGCACGCTGCCGTCCTCAACGTTGTGGCGGATCTTGAAGTT
AGCCTTGATGCCGTTCTTCTGCTTGTCGGCCGTGATATAGACGTTGTGGCTGTTGAAGTTGTACTCCAGC
TTGTGCCCCAGGATGTTGCCGTCCTCCTTGAAGTCGATGCCCTTCAGCTCGATGCGGTTCACCAGGGTGT
CGCCCTCGAACTTCACCTCGGCGCGGGTCTTGTAGGTACCGTCGTCCTTGAAAGAGATGGTGCGCTCCTG
GACGTAGCCTTCGGGCATGGCGGACTTGAAGAAGTCGTGCTGCTTCATGTGGTCGGGGTAGCGGCTGAAG
CAGGCCACGCCGTAGCCGAAGGTGGTCACGAGGGTGGGCCAGGGCACGGGCAGCTTGCCGGTGGTGCAGA
TGAACTTCAGGGTCAGCTTGCCGTTGGTGGCATCGCCCTCGCCCTCGCCGCGGACGCTGAACTTGTGGCC
GTTTACGTCG
